>Addgene plasmid #76282 | RP2 gRNA (BRDN0001148096) | addgene full sequence | sequence record 185540 | Addgene Assembled Sequence
CCCGGGTGCAAAGATGGATAAAGTTTTAAACAGAGAGGAATCTTTGCAGCTAATGGACCTTCTAGGTCTT
GAAAGGAGTGGGAATTGGCTCCGGTGCCCGTCAGTGGGCAGAGCGCACATCGCCCACAGTCCCCGAGAAG
TTGGGGGGAGGGGTCGGCAATTGATCCGGTGCCTAGAGAAGGTGGCGCGGGGTAAACTGGGAAAGTGATG
TCGTGTACTGGCTCCGCCTTTTTCCCGAGGGTGGGGGAGAACCGTATATAAGTGCAGTAGTCGCCGTGAA
CGTTCTTTTTCGCAACGGGTTTGCCGCCAGAACACAGGTAAGTGCCGTGTGTGGTTCCCGCGGGCCTGGC
CTCTTTACGGGTTATGGCCCTTGCGTGCCTTGAATTACTTCCACCTGGCTGCAGTACGTGATTCTTGATC
CCGAGCTTCGGGTTGGAAGTGGGTGGGAGAGTTCGAGGCCTTGCGCTTAAGGAGCCCCTTCGCCTCGTGC
TTGAGTTGAGGCCTGGCCTGGGCGCTGGGGCCGCCGCGTGCGAATCTGGTGGCACCTTCGCGCCTGTCTC
GCTGCTTTCGATAAGTCTCTAGCCATTTAAAATTTTTGATGACCTGCTGCGACGCTTTTTTTCTGGCAAG
ATAGTCTTGTAAATGCGGGCCAAGATCTGCACACTGGTATTTCGGTTTTTGGGGCCGCGGGCGGCGACGG
GGCCCGTGCGTCCCAGCGCACATGTTCGGCGAGGCGGGGCCTGCGAGCGCGGCCACCGAGAATCGGACGG
GGGTAGTCTCAAGCTGGCCGGCCTGCTCTGGTGCCTGGCCTCGCGCCGCCGTGTATCGCCCCGCCCTGGG
CGGCAAGGCTGGCCCGGTCGGCACCAGTTGCGTGAGCGGAAAGATGGCCGCTTCCCGGCCCTGCTGCAGG
GAGCTCAAAATGGAGGACGCGGCGCTCGGGAGAGCGGGCGGGTGAGTCACCCACACAAAGGAAAAGGGCC
TTTCCGTCCTCAGCCGTCGCTTCATGTGACTCCACGGAGTACCGGGCGCCGTCCAGGCACCTCGATTAGT
TCTCGAGCTTTTGGAGTACGTCGTCTTTAGGTTGGGGGGAGGGGTTTTATGCGATGGAGTTTCCCCACAC
TGAGTGGGTGGAGACTGAAGTTAGGCCAGCTTGGCACTTGATGTAATTCTCCTTGGAATTTGCCCTTTTT
GAGTTTGGATCTTGGTTCATTCTCAAGCCTCAGACAGTGGTTCAAAGTTTTTTTCTTCCATTTCAGGTGT
CGTGACGTACGGCCACCATGACCGAGTACAAGCCCACGGTGCGCCTCGCCACCCGCGACGACGTCCCCAG
GGCCGTACGCACCCTCGCCGCCGCGTTCGCCGACTACCCCGCCACGCGCCACACCGTCGATCCGGACCGC
CACATCGAGCGGGTCACCGAGCTGCAAGAACTCTTCCTCACGCGCGTCGGGCTCGACATCGGCAAGGTGT
GGGTCGCGGACGACGGCGCCGCCGTGGCGGTCTGGACCACGCCGGAGAGCGTCGAAGCGGGGGCGGTGTT
CGCCGAGATCGGCCCGCGCATGGCCGAGTTGAGCGGTTCCCGGCTGGCCGCGCAGCAACAGATGGAAGGC
CTCCTGGCGCCGCACCGGCCCAAGGAGCCCGCGTGGTTCCTGGCCACCGTCGGAGTCTCGCCCGACCACC
AGGGCAAGGGTCTGGGCAGCGCCGTCGTGCTCCCCGGAGTGGAGGCGGCCGAGCGCGCCGGGGTGCCCGC
CTTCCTGGAGACCTCCGCGCCCCGCAACCTCCCCTTCTACGAGCGGCTCGGCTTCACCGTCACCGCCGAC
GTCGAGGTGCCCGAAGGACCGCGCACCTGGTGCATGACCCGCAAGCCCGGTGCCTGAACGCGTTAAGTCG
ACAATCAACCTCTGGATTACAAAATTTGTGAAAGATTGACTGGTATTCTTAACTATGTTGCTCCTTTTAC
GCTATGTGGATACGCTGCTTTAATGCCTTTGTATCATGCTATTGCTTCCCGTATGGCTTTCATTTTCTCC
TCCTTGTATAAATCCTGGTTGCTGTCTCTTTATGAGGAGTTGTGGCCCGTTGTCAGGCAACGTGGCGTGG
TGTGCACTGTGTTTGCTGACGCAACCCCCACTGGTTGGGGCATTGCCACCACCTGTCAGCTCCTTTCCGG
GACTTTCGCTTTCCCCCTCCCTATTGCCACGGCGGAACTCATCGCCGCCTGCCTTGCCCGCTGCTGGACA
GGGGCTCGGCTGTTGGGCACTGACAATTCCGTGGTGTTGTCGGGGAAATCATCGTCCTTTCCTTGGCTGC
TCGCCTGTGTTGCCACCTGGATTCTGCGCGGGACGTCCTTCTGCTACGTCCCTTCGGCCCTCAATCCAGC
GGACCTTCCTTCCCGCGGCCTGCTGCCGGCTCTGCGGCCTCTTCCGCGTCTTCGCCTTCGCCCTCAGACG
AGTCGGATCTCCCTTTGGGCCGCCTCCCCGCGTCGACTTTAAGACCAATGACTTACAAGGCAGCTGTAGA
TCTTAGCCACTTTTTAAAAGAAAAGGGGGGACTGGAAGGGCTAATTCACTCCCAACGAAGACAAGATCTG
CTTTTTGCTTGTACTGGGTCTCTCTGGTTAGACCAGATCTGAGCCTGGGAGCTCTCTGGCTAACTAGGGA
ACCCACTGCTTAAGCCTCAATAAAGCTTGCCTTGAGTGCTTCAAGTAGTGTGTGCCCGTCTGTTGTGTGA
CTCTGGTAACTAGAGATCCCTCAGACCCTTTTAGTCAGTGTGGAAAATCTCTAGCAGTACGTATAGTAGT
TCATGTCATCTTATTATTCAGTATTTATAACTTGCAAAGAAATGAATATCAGAGAGTGAGAGGAACTTGT
TTATTGCAGCTTATAATGGTTACAAATAAAGCAATAGCATCACAAATTTCACAAATAAAGCATTTTTTTC
ACTGCATTCTAGTTGTGGTTTGTCCAAACTCATCAATGTATCTTATCATGTCTGGCTCTAGCTATCCCGC
CCCTAACTCCGCCCATCCCGCCCCTAACTCCGCCCAGTTCCGCCCATTCTCCGCCCCATGGCTGACTAAT
TTTTTTTATTTATGCAGAGGCCGAGGCCGCCTCGGCCTCTGAGCTATTCCAGAAGTAGTGAGGAGGCTTT
TTTGGAGGCCTAGGGACGTACCCAATTCGCCCTATAGTGAGTCGTATTACGCGCGCTCACTGGCCGTCGT
TTTACAACGTCGTGACTGGGAAAACCCTGGCGTTACCCAACTTAATCGCCTTGCAGCACATCCCCCTTTC
GCCAGCTGGCGTAATAGCGAAGAGGCCCGCACCGATCGCCCTTCCCAACAGTTGCGCAGCCTGAATGGCG
AATGGG
[124 nt withheld, positions 3367-3490]
C
[91 nt withheld, positions 3492-3582]
A
[49 nt withheld, positions 3584-3632]
CCTTTGACGTTGGAGTCCACGTTCTTT
[37 nt withheld, positions 3660-3696]
ACCCTATCTCGGTCTATTCTTTTGATTTATAAGGGATTTTGCCGATTTCGGCCTATTGGTTAAAAAATGA
GCTGATTTAACAAAAATTTAACGCGAATTTTAACAAAATATTAACGCTTACAATTTAGGTGGCACTTTTC
GGGGAAATGTGCGCGGAACCCCTATTTGTTTATTTTTCTAAATACATTCAAATATGTATCCGCTCATGAG
ACAATAACCCTGATAAATGCTTCAATAATATTGAAAAAGGAAGAGTATGAGTATTCAACATTTCCGTGTC
GCCCTTATTCCCTTTTTTGCGGCATTTTGCCTTCCTGTTTTTGCTCACCCAGAAACGCTGGTGAAAGTAA
AAGATGCTGAAGATCAGTTGGGTGCACGAGTGGGTTACATCGAACTGGATCTCAACAGCGGTAAGATCCT
TGAGAGTTTTCGCCCCGAAGAACGTTTTCCAATGATGAGCACTTTTAAAGTTCTGCTATGTGGCGCGGTA
TTATCCCGTATTGACGCCGGGCAAGAGCAACTCGGTCGCCGCATACACTATTCTCAGAATGACTTGGTTG
AGTACTCACCAGTCACAGAAAAGCATCTTACGGATGGCATGACAGTAAGAGAATTATGCAGTGCTGCCAT
AACCATGAGTGATAACACTGCGGCCAACTTACTTCTGACAACGATCGGAGGACCGAAGGAGCTAACCGCT
TTTTTGCACAACATGGGGGATCATGTAACTCGCCTTGATCGTTGGGAACCGGAGCTGAATGAAGCCATAC
CAAACGACGAGCGTGACACCACGATGCCTGTAGCAATGGCAACAACGTTGCGCAAACTATTAACTGGCGA
ACTACTTACTCTAGCTTCCCGGCAACAATTAATAGACTGGATGGAGGCGGATAAAGTTGCAGGACCACTT
CTGCGCTCGGCCCTTCCGGCTGGCTGGTTTATTGCTGATAAATCTGGAGCCGGTGAGCGTGGGTCTCGCG
GTATCATTGCAGCACTGGGGCCAGATGGTAAGCCCTCCCGTATCGTAGTTATCTACACGACGGGGAGTCA
GGCAACTATGGATGAACGAAATAGACAGATCGCTGAGATAGGTGCCTCACTGATTAAGCATTGGTAACTG
TCAGACCAAGTTTACTCATATATACTTTAGATTGATTTAAAACTTCATTTTTAATTTAAAAGGATCTAGG
TGAAGATCCTTTTTGATAATCTCATGACCAAAATCCCTTAACGTGAGTTTTCGTTCCACTGAGCGTCAGA
CCCCGTAGAAAAGATCAAAGGATCTTCTTGAGATCCTTTTTTTCTGCGCGTAATCTGCTGCTTGCAAACA
AAAAAACCACCGCTACCAGCGGTGGTTTGTTTGCCGGATCAAGAGCTACCAACTCTTTTTCCGAAGGTAA
CTGGCTTCAGCAGAGCGCAGATACCAAATACTGTTCTTCTAGTGTAGCCGTAGTTAGGCCACCACTTCAA
GAACTCTGTAGCACCGCCTACATACCTCGCTCTGCTAATCCTGTTACCAGTGGCTGCTGCCAGTGGCGAT
AAGTCGTGTCTTACCGGGTTGGACTCAAGACGATAGTTACCGGATAAGGCGCAGCGGTCGGGCTGAACGG
GGGGTTCGTGCACACAGCCCAGCTTGGAGCGAACGACCTACACCGAACTGAGATACCTACAGCGTGAGCT
ATGAGAAAGCGCCACGCTTCCCGAAGGGAGAAAGGCGGACAGGTATCCGGTAAGCGGCAGGGTCGGAACA
GGAGAGCGCACGAGGGAGCTTCCAGGGGGAAACGCCTGGTATCTTTATAGTCCTGTCGGGTTTCGCCACC
TCTGACTTGAGCGTCGATTTTTGTGATGCTCGTCAGGGGGGCGGAGCCTATGGAAAAACGCCAGCAACGC
GGCCTTTTTACGGTTCCTGGCCTTTTGCTGGCCTTTTGCTCACATGTTCTTTCCTGCGTTATCCCCTGAT
TCTGTGGATAACCGTATTACCGCCTTTGAGTGAGCTGATACCGCTCGCCGCAGCCGAACGACCGAGCGCA
GCGAGTCAGTGAGCGAGGAAGCGGAAGAGCGCCCAATACGCAAACCGCCTCTCCCCGCGCGTTGGCCGAT
TCATTAATGCAGCTGGCACGACAGGTTTCCCGACTGGAAAGCGGGCAGTGAGCGCAACGCAATTAATGTG
AGTTAGCTCACTCATTAGGCACCCCAGGCTTTACACTTTATGCTTCCGGCTCGTATGTTGTGTGGAATTG
TGAGCGGATAACAATTTCACACAGGAAACAGCTATGACCATGATTACGCCAAGCGCGCAATTAACCCTCA
CTAAAGGGAACAAAAGCTGGAGCTGCAAGCTTAATGTAGTCTTATGCAATACTCTTGTAGTCTTGCAACA
TGGTAACGATGAGTTAGCAACATGCCTTACAAGGAGAGAAAAAGCACCGTGCATGCCGATTGGTGGAAGT
AAGGTGGTACGATCGTGCCTTATTAGGAAGGCAACAGACGGGTCTGACATGGATTGGACGAACCACTGAA
TTGCCGCATTGCAGAGATATTGTATTTAAGTGCCTAGCTCGATACATAAACGGGTCTCTCTGGTTAGACC
AGATCTGAGCCTGGGAGCTCTCTGGCTAACTAGGGAACCCACTGCTTAAGCCTCAATAAAGCTTGCCTTG
AGTGCTTCAAGTAGTGTGTGCCCGTCTGTTGTGTGACTCTGGTAACTAGAGATCCCTCAGACCCTTTTAG
TCAGTGTGGAAAATCTCTAGCAGTGGCGCCCGAACAGGGACTTGAAAGCGAAAGGGAAACCAGAGGAGCT
CTCTCGACGCAGGACTCGGCTTGCTGAAGCGCGCACGGCAAGAGGCGAGGGGCGGCGACTGGTGAGTACG
CCAAAAATTTTGACTAGCGGAGGCTAGAAGGAGAGAGATGGGTGCGAGAGCGTCAGTATTAAGCGGGGGA
GAATTAGATCGCGATGGGAAAAAATTCGGTTAAGGCCAGGGGGAAAGAAAAAATATAAATTAAAACATAT
AGTATGGGCAAGCAGGGAGCTAGAACGATTCGCAGTTAATCCTGGCCTGTTAGAAACATCAGAAGGCTGT
AGACAAATACTGGGACAGCTACAACCATCCCTTCAGACAGGATCAGAAGAACTTAGATCATTATATAATA
CAGTAGCAACCCTCTATTGTGTGCATCAAAGGATAGAGATAAAAGACACCAAGGAAGCTTTAGACAAGAT
AGAGGAAGAGCAAAACAAAAGTAAGACCACCGCACAGCAAGCGGCCGCTGATCTTCAGACCTGGAGGAGG
AGATATGAGGGACAATTGGAGAAGTGAATTATATAAATATAAAGTAGTAAAAATTGAACCATTAGGAGTA
GCACCCACCAAGGCAAAGAGAAGAGTGGTGCAGAGAGAAAAAAGAGCAGTGGGAATAGGAGCTTTGTTCC
TTGGGTTCTTGGGAGCAGCAGGAAGCACTATGGGCGCAGCGTCAATGACGCTGACGGTACAGGCCAGACA
ATTATTGTCTGGTATAGTGCAGCAGCAGAACAATTTGCTGAGGGCTATTGAGGCGCAACAGCATCTGTTG
CAACTCACAGTCTGGGGCATCAAGCAGCTCCAGGCAAGAATCCTGGCTGTGGAAAGATACCTAAAGGATC
AACAGCTCCTGGGGATTTGGGGTTGCTCTGGAAAACTCATTTGCACCACTGCTGTGCCTTGGAATGCTAG
TTGGAGTAATAAATCTCTGGAACAGATTTGGAATCACACGACCTGGATGGAGTGGGACAGAGAAATTAAC
AATTACACAAGCTTAATACACTCCTTAATTGAAGAATCGCAAAACCAGCAAGAAAAGAATGAACAAGAAT
TATTGGAATTAGATAAATGGGCAAGTTTGTGGAATTGGTTTAACATAACAAATTGGCTGTGGTATATAAA
ATTATTCATAATGATAGTAGGAGGCTTGGTAGGTTTAAGAATAGTTTTTGCTGTACTTTCTATAGTGAAT
AGAGTTAGGCAGGGATATTCACCATTATCGTTTCAGACCCACCTCCCAACCCCGAGGGGACCCAGAGAGG
GCCTATTTCCCATGATTCCTTCATATTTGCATATACGATACAAGGCTGTTAGAGAGATAATTAGAATTAA
TTTGACTGTAAACACAAAGATATTAGTACAAAATACGTGACGTAGAAAGTAATAATTTCTTGGGTAGTTT
GCAGTTTTAAAATTATGTTTTAAAATGGACTATCATATGCTTACCGTAACTTGAAAGTATTTCGATTTCT
TGGCTTTATATATCTTGTGGAAAGGACGAAACACCGGGACTGAAGGATGAAACAGTGTTTTAGAGCTAGA
AATAGCAAGTTAAAATAAGGCTAGTCCGTTATCAACTTGAAAAAGTGGCACCGAGTCGGTGCTTTTTTAA
GCTTGGCGTAACTAGATCTTGAGACAAATGGCAGTATTCATCCACAATTTTAAAAGAAAAGGGGGGATTG
GGGGGTACAGTGCAGGGGAAAGAATAGTAGACATAATAGCAACAGACATACAAACTAAAGAATTACAAAA
ACAAATTACAAAAATTCAAAATTTTCGGGTTTATTACAGGGACAGCAGAGATCCACTTTGGCGCCGGCTC
GAGGGGG
Features (pLannotate 1.2.2; 29 found; start..end, strand, type, name):
     14..80      +  CDS            small t antigen (fragment): SV40 (simian virus 40) small t antigen
    106..317     +  promoter       EF-1α core promoter: core promoter for human elongation factor EF-1α
    318..1256    +  intron         EF-1α intron A: intron upstream of the start codon of human EF-1α
   1278..1877    +  CDS            PuroR (fragment): puromycin N-acetyltransferase; pac from Streptomyces; confers resistance to puromycin
   1893..2481    +  misc_feature   WPRE: woodchuck hepatitis virus posttranscriptional regulatory element
   2532..2551    +  misc_feature   cPPT/CTS (fragment): central polypurine tract and central termination sequence of HIV-1
   2553..2786    +  LTR            3' LTR (ΔU3): self-inactivating 3' long terminal repeat (LTR) from HIV-1
   2864..2985    +  polyA_signal   SV40 poly(A) signal: SV40 polyadenylation signal
   3025..3160    +  rep_origin     SV40 ori: SV40 origin of replication
   3181..3199    -  promoter       T7 promoter: promoter for bacteriophage T7 RNA polymerase
   3207..3362    +  CDS            lacZα (fragment): LacZα fragment of β-galactosidase; lacZ fragment
   3367..3795    +  rep_origin     f1 ori (sequence partly withheld): f1 bacteriophage origin of replication; arrow indicates direction of (+) strand synthesis
   3848..3952    +  promoter       AmpR promoter: bla
   3953..4813    +  CDS            AmpR: β-lactamase; bla; confers resistance to ampicillin, carbenicillin, and related antibiotics
   4984..5572    +  rep_origin     ori: high-copy-number ColE1/pMB1/pBR322/pUC origin of replication
   5755..5847    +  CDS            lacI (fragment): lac repressor; lacI; The lac repressor binds to the lac operator to inhibit transcription in E. coli. This inhibition can be relieved by adding lactose or isopropyl-β-D-thiogalactopyranoside (IPTG).
   5860..5881    +  protein_bind   CAP binding site: CAP binding activates transcription in the presence of cAMP. E. coli catabolite activator protein
   5896..5926    +  promoter       lac promoter: promoter for the E. coli lac operon
   5934..5950    +  protein_bind   lac operator: The lac repressor binds to the lac operator to inhibit transcription in E. coli. This inhibition can be relieved by adding lactose or isopropyl-β-D-thiogalactopyranoside (IPTG). lac repressor encoded by lacI
   5995..6013    +  promoter       T3 promoter: promoter for bacteriophage T3 RNA polymerase
   6041..6267    +  promoter       RSV promoter: Rous sarcoma virus enhancer/promoter
   6268..6448    +  LTR            5' LTR (truncated): truncated 5' long terminal repeat (LTR) from HIV-1
   6495..6620    +  misc_feature   HIV-1 Ψ: packaging signal of human immunodeficiency virus type 1
   6604..6967    +  CDS            HIV-1 gag (fragment): gag protein from human immunodeficiency virus 1; gag
   7113..7346    +  misc_feature   RRE: The Rev response element (RRE) of HIV-1 allows for Rev-dependent mRNA export from the nucleus to the cytoplasm.
   7723..7749    +  CDS            Rev (fragment): human immunodeficiency virus 1 (HIV-1) Rev protein; rev; enhances nuclear export of unspliced and incompletely spliced viral mRNAs
   7753..7993    +  promoter       U6 promoter: RNA polymerase III promoter for human U6 snRNA
   8023..8098    +  misc_RNA       gRNA scaffold: guide RNA scaffold for the Streptococcus pyogenes CRISPR/Cas9 system
   8154..8271    +  misc_feature   cPPT/CTS: central polypurine tract and central termination sequence of HIV-1
