[The description below was written by a language model from this plasmid's Addgene catalogue record and pLannotate feature annotations shown in this document.]
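Description:
RP2 gRNA (BRDN0001148096) is a third-generation lentiviral guide RNA plasmid built on the lentiGuide-Puro backbone and designed to direct Streptococcus pyogenes Cas9 to the human RP2 gene. It is about 8.3 kb and is maintained in E. coli at high copy through a ColE1/pUC-type origin with ampicillin selection from the β-lactamase gene. An f1 origin, an SV40 origin and remnants of lac and phage promoter elements are also present in the backbone.

The lentiviral transfer cassette begins with an RSV promoter fused to a truncated HIV-1 5' LTR, which makes genomic RNA production in packaging cells independent of Tat. This is followed by the Ψ packaging signal with a partial gag sequence and the Rev response element for nuclear export of the unspliced genome. Within the proviral region, a human U6 RNA polymerase III promoter drives the RP2-specific spacer joined to the Cas9 gRNA scaffold. A cPPT/CTS element, which aids nuclear import of the reverse-transcribed genome, lies between this unit and the selection cassette. That second unit uses the EF-1α core promoter and its intron A to express puromycin N-acetyltransferase, allowing selection of transduced mammalian cells. WPRE then boosts transcript expression, and a self-inactivating ΔU3 3' LTR closes the provirus.

The plasmid does not encode Cas9, so it must be used with a separate Cas9 vector or in cells that already express the nuclease. It belongs to a set of individually cloned guides from a human kinome CRISPR library designed with optimized sgRNA rules, and it is intended for knocking out RP2 in human cells.
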