Addgene plasmid #76282: RP2 gRNA (BRDN0001148096)
Purpose: 3rd generation lentiviral gRNA plasmid targeting human RP2
Depositing lab: John Doench & David Root. Depositing organization: Broad Institute. Publication: Optimized sgRNA design to maximize activity and minimize off-target effects of CRISPR-Cas9. Doench JG, Fusi N, Sullender M, Hegde M, Vaimberg EW, Donovan KF, Smith I, Tothova Z, Wilen C, Orchard R, Virgin HW, Listgarten J, Root DE. Nat Biotechnol. 2016 Jan 18. doi: 10.1038/nbt.3437. PubMed 26780180.
Backbone
  Vector backbone: lentiGuide-Puro
  Backbone manufacturer: Zhang Lab (Addgene plasmid # 52963)
  Vector type: Mammalian Expression, Lentiviral, CRISPR
  Selectable markers: Puromycin
Growth in bacteria
  Bacterial resistance: Ampicillin, 100 μg/mL
  Growth temperature: 37°C
  Growth strain: DH5alpha
  Copy number: High Copy
Gene/Insert
  Gene/Insert name: RP2 (alt names: RP2; NM_006915.2)
  gRNA/shRNA sequence: GGACTGAAGGATGAAACAGT
  Species: H. sapiens (human)
  Promoter: hU6
  Cloning method: Unknown
  Sequencing primers: 5′ U6-F; 3′ pS2-R
Terms and licenses: Academic/Nonprofit Terms; Industry Terms: Not Available to Industry
Depositor comments: The gRNA was designed to target the following Genbank reference sequence(s): NM_006915.2. Note that this plasmid does NOT contain Cas9. It should be used in conjunction with lentiCas9-Blast (Addgene #52962) or otherwise with cell lines already expressing Cas9. Browse the full kinome gRNA library at http://www.addgene.org/pooled-library/broadgpp-human-kinome/ or visit http://www.broadinstitute.org/rnai/public/ for detailed protocols and information.
How to cite: RP2 gRNA (BRDN0001148096) was a gift from John Doench & David Root (Addgene plasmid # 76282 ; http://n2t.net/addgene:76282 ; RRID:Addgene_76282)
