>Addgene plasmid #76282 | RP2 gRNA (BRDN0001148096) | depositor partial sequence | sequence record 143742 | Target Sequence
GGACTGAAGGATGAAACAGT
