>Addgene plasmid #76282 | RP2 gRNA (BRDN0001148096) | addgene partial sequence | sequence record 185539 | hU6-F
CGTAGAAAGTAATAATTTCTTGGGTAGTTTGCAGTTTTAAAATTATGTTTTAAAATGGACTATCATATGC
TTACCGTAACTTGAAAGTATTTCGATTTCTTGGCTTTATATATCTTGTGGAAAGGACGAAACACCGGGAC
TGAAGGATGAAACAGTGTTTTAGAGCTAGAAATAGCAAGTTAAAATAAGGCTAGTCCGTTATCAACTTGA
AAAAGTGGCACCGAGTCGGTGCTTTTTTAAGCTTGGCGTAACTAGATCTTGAGACAAATGGCAGTATTCA
TCCACAATTTTAAAAGAAAAGGGGGGATTGGGGGGTACAGTGCAGGGGAAAGAATAGTAGACATAATAGC
AACAGACATACAAACTAAAGAATTACAAAAACAAATTACAAAAATTCAAAATTTTCGGGTTTATTACAGG
GACAGCAGAGATCCACTTTGGCGCCGGCTCGAGGGGGCCCGGGTGCAAAGATGGATAAAGTTTTAAACAG
AGAGGAATCTTTGCAGCTAATGGACCTTCTAGGTCTTGAAAGGAGTGGGAATTGGCTCCGGTGCCCGTCA
GTGGGCAGAG
